Addgene plasmid #102403: pAM-35s-CERK1 D441V-YFPc-1
Purpose: split YFP. Plant expression of CERK1 D441V-YFPc-1
Depositing lab: Silke Robatzek. Depositing organization: Sainsbury Laboratory, Norwich.
Backbone
  Vector backbone: pAMPAT split-YFP
  Backbone manufacturer: Toulouse
  Vector type: Plant Expression
Growth in bacteria
  Bacterial resistance: Ampicillin, 100 μg/mL
  Growth temperature: 37°C
  Growth strain: DH5alpha
  Copy number: Unknown
Gene/Insert
  Gene/Insert name: CERK1
  Species: A. thaliana (mustard weed)
  Mutation: D441V
  Entrez Gene: CERK1 (a.k.a. AT3G21630, AtCERK1, AtLYK1, LYK1, LYSM DOMAIN RECEPTOR-LIKE KINASE 1, LYSM RLK1, LysM-containing receptor-like kinase 1, chitin elicitor receptor kinase 1)
  Promoter: 35S
  Tag / fusion protein: YFPc (C terminal on backbone)
  Cloning method: Gateway Cloning
Terms and licenses: Academic/Nonprofit Terms; Industry Terms: Not Available to Industry
How to cite: pAM-35s-CERK1 D441V-YFPc-1 was a gift from Silke Robatzek (Addgene plasmid # 102403 ; http://n2t.net/addgene:102403 ; RRID:Addgene_102403)
