[The description below was written by a language model from this plasmid's Addgene catalogue record and pLannotate feature annotations shown in this document.]
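Description:
pAM-35s-CERK1 D441V-YFPc-1 is a plant expression plasmid built on the pAMPAT split-YFP Gateway backbone, a T-DNA binary-type vector of about 7.4 kb. It is propagated in E. coli through a high-copy ColE1/pUC-type origin and selected with ampicillin via the β-lactamase gene. An incP oriV is also annotated, the broad-host-range origin that normally supports maintenance in Agrobacterium when the required replication functions are supplied. Nopaline-type left and right border repeats delimit the region intended for transfer into plant cells. Inside the borders, next to the left border, sits a plant selection cassette in which the NOS promoter drives the bar gene (phosphinothricin acetyltransferase, giving tolerance to glufosinate/phosphinothricin herbicides), ending in the NOS terminator.

The payload is the Arabidopsis thaliana CERK1 coding sequence, which encodes the LysM receptor-like kinase that acts as a cell-surface receptor in chitin elicitor signalling and innate immunity. The record lists a D441V substitution but does not state its functional consequence. The gene was introduced by Gateway recombination and is flanked by attB1 and attB2 sites. It lies downstream of an enhanced CaMV 35S promoter with a duplicated enhancer, which gives strong constitutive expression in plants. Downstream of attB2 is the C-terminal fragment of a YFP variant (annotated as VC155 of mVenus), placed to form a C-terminal fusion, followed by a CaMV polyadenylation signal. The construct serves as one half of a bimolecular fluorescence complementation (split-YFP) pair: fluorescence is reconstituted only when the CERK1 D441V fusion is brought close to a partner protein carrying the complementary N-terminal YFP fragment, allowing protein–protein interactions to be tested in plant cells.
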