Features (pLannotate 1.2.2; 18 found; start..end, strand, type, name):
      9..597     +  rep_origin     ori: high-copy-number ColE1/pMB1/pBR322/pUC origin of replication
    909..933     +  misc_feature   LB T-DNA repeat: left border repeat from nopaline C58 T-DNA
   1027..1279    -  terminator     NOS terminator: nopaline synthase terminator and poly(A) signal
   1302..1850    -  CDS            bar: PAT_STRHY - Experimental evidence at protein level: Swiss-Prot protein existence level 1. Inactivates phosphinothricin (PPT) by transfer of an acetyl group from acetyl CoA. Can also acetylate demethylphosphinothricin but not PTT or glutamate. This enzyme is an effector of phosphinothricin tripeptide (PTT or bialaphos) resistance. From Streptomyces hygroscopicus. Introduced by genetic manipulation and expressed in glufosinate-tolerant maize by Dekalb Genetics.
   1892..2071    -  promoter       NOS promoter: nopaline synthase promoter
   2214..2884    +  promoter       CaMV 35S promoter (enhanced): cauliflower mosaic virus 35S promoter with a duplicated enhancer region
   2884..2911    -  misc_feature   MCS (fragment): pBluescript multiple cloning site
   2919..2943    +  protein_bind   attB1: mutant version of attB; recombination site for the Gateway® BP reaction BP Clonase™
   2946..4796    +  CDS            CERK1: CERK1_ARATH - Also known as LYK1, RLK1. Experimental evidence at protein level: Swiss-Prot protein existence level 1. Lysin motif (LysM) receptor kinase that functions as a cell surface receptor in chitin elicitor (chitooligosaccharides) signaling leading to innate immunity toward both biotic and abiotic stresses (e.g. tolerance to salinity, heavy-metal stresses, and Botrytis cinerea infection). Recognizes microbe-derived N-acetylglucosamine (NAG)- containing ligands. Involved in the resistance to pathogenic fungi Alternaria brassicicola and Erysiphe cichoracearum, probably by sensing microbe-
   4798..4822    -  protein_bind   attB2: mutant version of attB; recombination site for the Gateway® BP reaction BP Clonase™
   4833..5084    +  CDS            VC155: C-terminal fragment of mVenus for use in bimolecular fluorescence complementation (BiFC) (Kodama and Hu, 2010)
   5142..5301    +  polyA_signal   CaMV poly(A) signal (fragment): cauliflower mosaic virus polyadenylation signal
   5308..5328    -  misc_feature   MCS (fragment): pBluescript multiple cloning site
   5376..5400    +  misc_feature   RB T-DNA repeat: right border repeat from nopaline C58 T-DNA
   5620..6151    +  rep_origin     oriV: incP origin of replication
   6215..6292    +  CDS            klaC (fragment): KLAC_ECOLX - Also known as telB. Protein predicted: Swiss-Prot protein existence level 4. Belongs to the kla operon, which is associated with cryptic tellurite resistance, and IncW plasmid fertility inhibition. From Escherichia coli.
   6294..6385    +  promoter       AmpR promoter: bla
   6386..7246    +  CDS            AmpR: β-lactamase; bla; confers resistance to ampicillin, carbenicillin, and related antibiotics
>Addgene plasmid #102403 | pAM-35s-CERK1 D441V-YFPc-1 | addgene full sequence | sequence record 197600 | Addgene NGS Result
GGATCTTCTTGAGATCCTTTTTTTCTGCGCGTAATCTGCTGCTTGCAAACAAAAAAACCACCGCTACCAG
CGGTGGTTTGTTTGCCGGATCAAGAGCTACCAACTCTTTTTCCGAAGGTAACTGGCTTCAGCAGAGCGCA
GATACCAAATACTGTTCTTCTAGTGTAGCCGTAGTTAGGCCACCACTTCAAGAACTCTGTAGCACCGCCT
ACATACCTCGCTCTGCTAATCCTGTTACCAGTGGCTGCTGCCAGTGGCGATAAGTCGTGTCTTACCGGGT
TGGACTCAAGACGATAGTTACCGGATAAGGCGCAGCGGTCGGGCTGAACGGGGGGTTCGTGCACACAGCC
CAGCTTGGAGCGAACGACCTACACCGAACTGAGATACCTACAGCGTGAGCTATGAGAAAGCGCCACGCTT
CCCGAAGGGAGAAAGGCGGACAGGTATCCGGTAAGCGGCAGGGTCGGAACAGGAGAGCGCACGAGGGAGC
TTCCAGGGGGAAACGCCTGGTATCTTTATAGTCCTGTCGGGTTTCGCCACCTCTGACTTGAGCGTCGATT
TTTGTGATGCTCGTCAGGGGGGCGGAGCCTATGGAAAAACGCCAGCAACGCGGCCTTTTTACGGTTCCTG
GCCTTTTGCTGGCCTTTTGCTCACATGGACTCTAGCTAGAGGATCACAGGCAGCAACGCTCTGTCATCGT
TACAATCAACATGCTACCCTCCGCGAGATCATCCGTGTTTCAAACCCGGCAGCTTAGTTGCCGTTCTTCC
GAATAGCATCGGTAACATGAGCAAAGTCTGCCGCCTTACAACGGCTCTCCCGCTGACGCCGTCCCGGACT
GATGGGCTGCCTGTATCGAGTGGTGATTTTGTGCCGAGCTGCCGGTCGGGGAGCTGTTGGCTGGCTGGTG
GCAGGATATATTGTGGTGTAAACAAATTGACGCTTAGACAACTTAATAACACATTGCGGACGTTTTTAAT
GATCGAATACTAACGTCTCTACCAGATATCAGCTTGCATGCCGGTCGATCTAGTAACATAGATGACACCG
CGCGCGATAATTTATCCTAGTTTGCGCGCTATATTTTGTTTTCTATCGCGTATTAAATGTATAATTGCGG
GACTCTAATCATAAAAACCCATCTCATAAATAACGTCATGCATTACATGTTAATTATTACATGCTTAACG
TAATTCAACAGAAATTATATGATAATCATCGCAAGACCGGCAACAGGATTCAATCTTAAGAAACTTTATT
GCCAAATGTTTGAACGATCTGCTTGACTCTAGGGGTCATCAGATTTCGGTGACGGGCAGGACCGGACGGG
GCGGCACCGGCAGGCTGAAGTCCAGCTGCCAGAAACCCACGTCATGCCAGTTCCCGTGCTTGAAGCCGGC
CGCCCGCAGCATGCCGCGGGGGGCATATCCGAGCGCCTCGTGCATGCGCACGCTCGGGTCGTTGGGCAGC
CCGATGACAGCGACCACGCTCTTGAAGCCCTGTGCCTCCAGGGACTTCAGCAGGTGGGTGTAGAGCGTGG
AGCCCAGTCCCGTCCGCTGGTGGCGGGGGGAGACGTACACGGTCGACTCGGCCGTCCAGTCGTAGGCGTT
GCGTGCCTTCCAGGGACCCGCGTAGGCGATGCCGGCGACCTCGCCGTCCACCTCGGCGACGAGCCAGGGA
TAGCGCTCCCGCAGACGGACGAGGTCGTCCGTCCACTCCTGCGGTTCCTGCGGCTCGGTACGGAAGTTGA
CCGTGCTTGTCTCGATGTAGTGGTTGACGATGGTGCAGACCGCCGGCATGTCCGCCTCGGTGGCACGGCG
GATGTCGGCCGGGCGTCGTTCTGGGCTCATGGTAGATCCCCTCGATCGAGTTGAGAGTGAATATGAGACT
CTAATTGGATACCGAGGGGAATTTATGGAACGTCAGTGGAGCATTTTTGACAAGAAATATTTGCTAGCTG
ATAGTGACCTTAGGCGACTTTTGAACGCGCAATAATGGTTTCTGACGTATGTGCTTAGCTCATTAAACTC
CAGAAACCCGCGGCTCAGTGGCTCCTTCAACGTTGCGGTTCTGTCAGTTCCAAACGTAAAACGGCTTGTC
CCGCGTCATCGGCGGGGGTCATAACGTGACTCCCTTAATTCTCCGCTCATGATCAGATTGTCGTTTCCCG
CCTTCGGTTTGGGCGCGCCCGGTTCAGAAGACCAGAGGGCTATTGAGACTTTTCAACAAAGGGTAATATC
GGGAAACCTCCTCGGATTCCATTGCCCAGCTATCTGTCACTTCATCGAAAGGACAGTAGAAAAGGAAGAT
GGCTTCTACAAATGCCATCATTGCGATAAAGGAAAGGCTATCGTTCAAGATGCCTCTACCGACAGTGGTC
CCAAAGATGGACCCCCACCCACGAGGAACATCGTGGAAAAAGAAGACGTTCCAACCACGTCTTCAAAGCA
AGTGGATTGATGTGATACATGGTGGAGCACGACACTCTCGTCTACTCCAAGAATATCAAAGATACAGTCT
CAGAAGACCAGAGGGCTATTGAGACTTTTCAACAAAGGGTAATATCGGGAAACCTCCTCGGATTCCATTG
CCCAGCTATCTGTCACTTCATCGAAAGGACAGTAGAAAAGGAAGATGGCTTCTACAAATGCCATCATTGC
GATAAAGGAAAGGCTATCGTTCAAGATGCCTCTACCGACAGTGGTCCCAAAGATGGACCCCCACCCACGA
GGAACATCGTGGAAAAAGAAGACGTTCCAACCACGTCTTCAAAGCAAGTGGATTGATGTGATATCTCCAC
TGACGTAAGGGATGACGCACAATCCCACTATCCTTCGCAAGACCCTTCCTCTATATAAGGAAGTTCATTT
CATTTGGAGAGGACCTCGAGGTCGACGGTATCGATAAGCTTCCCATCAACAAGTTTGTACAAAAAAGCAG
GCTTGATGAAGCTAAAGATTTCTCTAATCGCTCCGATTCTTCTTCTCTTCTCATTCTTCTTCGCCGTGGA
ATCTAAGTGCAGGACTAGCTGTCCTTTAGCTCTAGCTTCGTACTATCTCGAGAACGGAACAACACTCTCC
GTCATCAACCAAAACCTCAATTCTTCAATCGCGCCTTACGATCAAATCAATTTCGATCCAATCCTCAGGT
ACAACAGTAACATTAAAGACAAAGATAGAATCCAGATGGGCTCTAGGGTTCTTGTACCTTTCCCTTGCGA
ATGTCAACCTGGTGATTTCCTAGGGCACAATTTCAGCTACAGTGTTCGACAGGAAGATACTTACGAAAGA
GTCGCGATTAGTAATTACGCGAATCTCACGACGATGGAGTCGTTACAGGCGAGGAATCCTTTTCCGGCGA
CTAACATACCTCTCTCTGCGACGCTTAATGTATTGGTGAATTGTTCTTGTGGTGATGAGAGTGTTTCGAA
AGATTTTGGTTTGTTTGTTACGTATCCGCTTCGTCCTGAAGACAGTCTCAGTTCTATTGCGAGATCTTCC
GGTGTATCGGCGGATATTCTGCAGAGATATAATCCCGGTGTTAATTTTAACTCCGGGAATGGAATCGTTT
ATGTGCCTGGAAGAGATCCAAATGGTGCATTTCCACCATTCAAATCAAGTAAACAAGATGGTGTTGGTGC
TGGAGTTATTGCTGGTATAGTTATAGGAGTGATTGTGGCTTTGTTGTTGATCTTGTTTATCGTATATTAT
GCTTACCGGAAGAATAAGTCGAAGGGTGATTCGTTTTCTTCTTCTATTCCGTTGTCTACTAAGGCTGATC
ATGCTTCTTCTACTAGTCTCCAAAGTGGAGGTTTGGGTGGTGCCGGAGTGTCTCCTGGCATTGCTGCCAT
AAGCGTGGACAAATCTGTTGAGTTTTCGTTGGAGGAACTAGCAAAGGCTACTGATAATTTCAATTTGTCT
TTTAAGATTGGGCAAGGTGGTTTTGGGGCTGTTTACTATGCAGAGCTGAGAGGAGAAAAAGCTGCGATTA
AGAAGATGGACATGGAGGCATCGAAACAGTTCTTGGCGGAACTAAAAGTCTTAACGCGTGTACATCATGT
CAACCTGGTTCGCCTGATTGGATATTGTGTTGAGGGATCACTTTTCTTGGTGTATGAATATGTTGAGAAT
GGTAACCTTGGACAACATTTACATGGGTCAGGACGAGAACCATTACCGTGGACTAAGAGAGTGCAGATTG
CACTAGACTCAGCTAGAGGTTTAGAATATATCCACGAGCACACGGTTCCAGTTTATGTCCATAGGGTCAT
TAAATCTGCCAATATTTTGATAGACCAGAAATTCCGAGCAAAGGTAGCAGATTTCGGGTTAACAAAACTG
ACAGAAGTTGGAGGTTCAGCAACTCGGGGTGCAATGGGTACATTTGGTTACATGGCACCAGAGACTGTTT
ATGGAGAAGTGTCTGCAAAAGTAGATGTATATGCATTTGGAGTTGTCCTTTACGAATTGATTTCTGCGAA
AGGTGCGGTTGTCAAAATGACAGAAGCCGTTGGTGAATTTAGAGGCCTTGTTGGTGTGTTCGAAGAATCA
TTCAAGGAAACCGACAAAGAAGAAGCACTACGCAAGATTATAGACCCGAGGCTCGGTGATAGTTACCCGT
TTGATTCGGTATACAAGATGGCGGAATTAGGGAAAGCATGTACACAAGAGAATGCGCAGCTACGTCCGAG
TATGAGATACATTGTGGTTGCTTTATCCACTCTCTTTTCGTCTACCGGAAATTGGGATGTTGGAAACTTC
CAAAACGAAGATTTAGTCAGTCTTATGTCCGGCCGGTACCCAGCTTTCTTGTACAAAGTGGTTGATGGGA
TGGACAAGCAGAAGAACGGCATCAAGGCCAACTTCAAGATCCGCCACAACATCGAGGACGGCGGCGTGCA
GCTCGCCGACCACTACCAGCAGAACACCCCCATCGGCGACGGCCCCGTGCTGCTGCCCGACAACCACTAC
CTGAGCTACCAGTCCGCCCTGAGCAAAGACCCCAACGAGAAGCGCGATCACATGGTCCTGCTGGAGTTCG
TGACCGCCGCCGGGATCACTCTCGGCATGGACGAGCTGTACAAGTAATCTAGAGTCCGCAAAAATCACCA
GTCTCTCTCTACAAATCTATCTCTCTCTATTTTTCTCCAGAATAATGTGTGAGTAGTTCCCAGATAAGGG
AATTAGGGTTCTTATAGGGTTTCGCTCATGTGTTGAGCATATAAGAAACCCTTAGTATGTATTTGTATTT
GTAAAATACTTCTATCAATAAAATTTCTAATTCCTAAAACCAAAATCCAGTGACCGGGCGGCCGCCACCG
CGGTGGAGGGGGATCAGATTGTCGTTTCCCGCCTTCAGTTTAAACTATCAGTGTTTGACAGGATATATTG
GCGGGTAAACCTAAGAGAAAAGAGCGTTTATTAGAATAATCGGATATTTAAAAGGGCGTGAAAAGGTTTA
TCCGTTCGTCCATTTGTATGTGTACATCACCGACGAGCAAGGCAAGACCGAGCGCCTTTCCGACGCTCAC
CGGGCTGGTTGCCCTCGCCGCTGGGCTGGCGGCCGTCTATGGCCCTGCAAACGCGCCAGAAACGCCGTCG
AAGCCGTGTGCGAGACACCGGCCGCCGGCGTTGTGGATACCTCGCGGAAAACTTGGCCCTCACTGACAGA
TGAGGGGCGGACGTTGACACTTGAGGGGCCGACTCACCCGGCGCGGCGTTGACAGATGAGGGGCAGGCTC
GATTTCGGCCGGCGACGTGGAGCTGGCCAGCCTCGCAAATCGGCGAAAACGCCTGATTTTACGCGAGTTT
CCCACAGATGATGTGGACAAGCCTGGGGATAAGTGCCCTGCGGTATTGACACTTGAGGGGCGCGACTACT
GACAGATGAGGGGCGCGATCCTTGACACTTGAGGGGCAGAGTGCTGACAGATGAGGGGCGCACCTATTGA
CATTTGAGGGGCTGTCCACAGGCAGAAAATCCAGCATTTGCAAGGGTTTCCGCCCGTTTTTCGGCCACCG
CTAACCTGTCTTTTAACCTGCTTTTAAACCAATATTTATAAACCTTGTTTTTAACCAGGGCTGCGCCCTG
TGCGCGTGACCGCGCACGCCGAAGGGGGGTGCCCCCCCTTCTCGAACCCTCCCGGCCCGCTAACGCGGGC
CTCCCATCCCCCCAGGGGCTGCGCCCCTCGGCCGCGAACGGCCTCACCCCAAAAATGGCAGCGCTGGCAG
TCCTTGCCATTGCCGGGATCGGGGCAGTAACGGGATGGGCGATCAGCCCGAAAGCTACCCCTATTTGTTT
ATTTTTCTAAATACATTCAAATATGTATCCGCTCATGAGACAATAACCCTGATAAATGCTTCAATAATAT
TGAAAAAGGAAGAGTATGAGTATTCAACATTTCCGTGTCGCCCTTATTCCCTTTTTTGCGGCATTTTGCC
TTCCTGTTTTTGCTCACCCAGAAACGCTGGTGAAAGTAAAAGATGCTGAAGATCAGTTGGGTGCACGAGT
GGGTTACATCGAACTGGATCTCAACAGCGGTAAGATCCTTGAGAGTTTTCGCCCCGAAGAACGTTTTCCA
ATGATGAGCACTTTTAAAGTTCTGCTATGTGGCGCGGTATTATCCCGTATTGACGCCGGGCAAGAGCAAC
TCGGTCGCCGCATACACTATTCTCAGAATGACTTGGTTGAGTACTCACCAGTCACAGAAAAGCATCTTAC
GGATGGCATGACAGTAAGAGAATTATGCAGTGCTGCCATAACCATGAGTGATAACACTGCGGCCAACTTA
CTTCTGACAACGATCGGAGGACCGAAGGAGCTAACCGCTTTTTTGCACAACATGGGGGATCATGTAACTC
GCCTTGATCGTTGGGAACCGGAGCTGAATGAAGCCATACCAAACGACGAGCGTGACACCACGATGCCTGT
AGCAATGGCAACAACGTTGCGCAAACTATTAACTGGCGAACTACTTACTCTAGCTTCCCGGCAACAATTA
ATAGACTGGATGGAGGCGGATAAAGTTGCAGGACCACTTCTGCGCTCGGCCCTTCCGGCTGGCTGGTTTA
TTGCTGATAAATCTGGAGCCGGTGAGCGTGGGTCTCGCGGTATCATTGCAGCACTGGGGCCAGATGGTAA
GCCCTCCCGTATCGTAGTTATCTACACGACGGGGAGTCAGGCAACTATGGATGAACGAAATAGACAGATC
GCTGAGATAGGTGCCTCACTGATTAAGCATTGGTAACTGTCAGACCAAGTTTACTCATATATACTTTAGA
TTGATTTAAAACTTCATTTTTAATTTAAAAGGATCTAGGTGAAGATCCTTTTTGATAATCTCATGACCAA
AATCCCTTAACGTGAGTTTTCGTTCCACTGAGCGTCAGACCCCGTAGAAAAGATCAAA
